Addgene plasmid #221604: AAV-hSyn-PiGM-Iq(mCherry)
Purpose: A recombinant AAV2 plasmid encoding the PiGM-Iq system with CRY2PHR, CIBN and mCherry as expression marker. hSynapsin promoter for panneuronal expression.
Depositing lab: John Lin. Depositing organization: University of Tasmania.
Backbone
  Vector backbone: AAV
  Backbone size w/o insert (bp): 4182
  Vector type: AAV
Growth in bacteria
  Bacterial resistance: Ampicillin, 100 μg/mL
  Growth temperature: 37°C
  Growth strain: NEB Stable
  Copy number: Unknown
Gene/Insert
  Gene/Insert name: PiGM-Iq (mCherry)
  Species: Synthetic
  Insert size (bp): 3429
  Mutation: RGS2 1-53 truncation
  Promoter: Human Synapsin
  Cloning method: Restriction Enzyme; 5′ cloning site BamHI (not destroyed); 3′ cloning site XbaI (not destroyed)
Terms and licenses: Academic/Nonprofit Terms; Industry Terms: Not Available to Industry
Depositor comments: PiGM-Iq system with membrane mCherry as expression marker. hSyn promoter.
How to cite: AAV-hSyn-PiGM-Iq(mCherry) was a gift from John Lin (Addgene plasmid # 221604 ; http://n2t.net/addgene:221604 ; RRID:Addgene_221604)
