[The description below was written by a language model from this plasmid's Addgene catalogue record and pLannotate feature annotations shown in this document.]
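Description:
AAV-hSyn-PiGM-Iq(mCherry) is a recombinant AAV2 transfer plasmid for neuronal delivery of PiGM-Iq, a synthetic optogenetic system. The expression cassette lies between AAV2 inverted terminal repeats, which allow it to be packaged into AAV particles. The plasmid itself is propagated in E. coli through a high-copy ColE1/pUC-type origin with ampicillin selection (AmpR under its own promoter), and an f1 origin is also present. The sequenced record is about 7.6 kb. The annotation tool also reports several short lacI, lacZα, RSF ori and f1 fragments around the ITRs. These are probably backbone remnants or partial matches rather than functional elements.

The human synapsin I promoter drives pan-neuronal expression of a roughly 3.4 kb insert. The first annotated coding segment is a human RGS2 fragment, recorded as carrying a truncation of residues 1–53. It is followed by the Arabidopsis CRY2 photolyase homology region (CRY2PHR). Downstream are the N-terminal portion of CIB1 (CIBN), mCherry and a short K-Ras fragment, which probably serves as the membrane-targeting tail, in line with the depositor's note that mCherry is a membrane-localised expression marker. How the CRY2 and CIBN portions are separated into distinct polypeptides is not annotated or stated in the record. Partial WPRE sequences and an SV40 polyadenylation signal follow the coding region and support transcript stability and processing.

CRY2 binds CIBN under blue light, and RGS2 accelerates GTP hydrolysis by Gα subunits, including Gq. The arrangement therefore implies that light recruits the RGS2 domain to membrane-anchored CIBN to dampen Gq signalling in neurons, with red fluorescence marking the transduced cells. The record does not describe this mechanism explicitly.
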