Features (pLannotate 1.2.2; 24 found; start..end, strand, type, name):
      1..121     +  rep_origin     RSF ori (fragment): Plasmids containing the RSF 1030 origin of replication can be propagated in E. coli cells that contain additional plasmids with compatible origins.
    123..179     +  CDS            lacI (fragment): lac repressor; lacI; The lac repressor binds to the lac operator to inhibit transcription in E. coli. This inhibition can be relieved by adding lactose or isopropyl-β-D-thiogalactopyranoside (IPTG).
    173..245     -  repeat_region  AAV2 ITR (fragment): inverted terminal repeat of adeno-associated virus serotype 2 inverted
    269..309     -  rep_origin     f1 ori (fragment) (sequence withheld): f1 bacteriophage origin of replication; arrow indicates direction of (+) strand synthesis
    314..383     -  CDS            lacZα (fragment): LacZα fragment of β-galactosidase; lacZ fragment
    378..510     -  repeat_region  AAV2 ITR (fragment): inverted terminal repeat of adeno-associated virus serotype 2 inverted
    592..1039    +  promoter       hSyn promoter: human synapsin I promoter; confers neuron-specific expression (Kügler et al., 2003)
   1043..1537    +  CDS            RGS2 (fragment): RGS2_HUMAN - Also known as G0S8. Experimental evidence at protein level: Swiss-Prot protein existence level 1. Regulates G protein-coupled receptor signaling cascades. Inhibits signal transduction by increasing the GTPase activity of G protein alpha subunits, thereby driving them into their inactive GDP- bound form (PubMed:11063746, PubMed:19478087). It is involved in the negative regulation of the angiotensin-activated signaling pathway (PubMed:28784619). Plays a role in the regulation of blood pressure in response to signaling via G protein-coupled receptors and GNAQ. Plays a role in regulat
   1565..3058    +  CDS            CRY2 (fragment): CRY2_ARATH - Also known as PHH1 From Arabidopsis thaliana (Mouse-ear cress).
   3200..3790    +  CDS            BHLH63 (fragment): BH063_ARATH - Also known as CIB1, EN84. Experimental evidence at protein level: Swiss-Prot protein existence level 1. Transcription factor that binds DNA to G box 5'-CACGTG-3' and, to a lower extent, to E-box 5'-CANNTG-3' in vitro. Binds to chromatin DNA of the FT gene and promotes its expression, and thus triggers flowering in response to blue light. From Arabidopsis thaliana (Mouse-ear cress).
   3734..4441    +  CDS            mCherry: mCherry is a basic (constitutively fluorescent) red fluorescent protein published in 2004, derived from Discosoma sp.. It is reported to be a very rapidly-maturing monomer with low acid sensitivity.
   4463..4510    +  CDS            K-Ras (fragment): human small GTPase proto-oncoprotein
   4519..4676    +  misc_feature   WPRE (fragment): woodchuck hepatitis virus posttranscriptional regulatory element
   4682..4766    +  misc_feature   WPRE (fragment): woodchuck hepatitis virus posttranscriptional regulatory element
   4765..4808    -  polyA_signal   SV40 poly(A) signal (fragment): SV40 polyadenylation signal
   4819..4886    -  polyA_signal   SV40 poly(A) signal (fragment): SV40 polyadenylation signal
   5019..5152    +  repeat_region  AAV2 ITR: inverted terminal repeat of adeno-associated virus serotype 2 inverted
   5146..5202    -  CDS            lacI (fragment): lac repressor; lacI; The lac repressor binds to the lac operator to inhibit transcription in E. coli. This inhibition can be relieved by adding lactose or isopropyl-β-D-thiogalactopyranoside (IPTG).
   5230..5257    -  repeat_region  AAV2 ITR (fragment): inverted terminal repeat of adeno-associated virus serotype 2 inverted
   5255..5324    +  CDS            lacZα (fragment): LacZα fragment of β-galactosidase; lacZ fragment
   5329..5757    +  rep_origin     f1 ori (sequence partly withheld): f1 bacteriophage origin of replication; arrow indicates direction of (+) strand synthesis
   5810..5914    +  promoter       AmpR promoter: bla
   5915..6775    +  CDS            AmpR: β-lactamase; bla; confers resistance to ampicillin, carbenicillin, and related antibiotics
   6946..7534    +  rep_origin     ori: high-copy-number ColE1/pMB1/pBR322/pUC origin of replication
>Addgene plasmid #221604 | AAV-hSyn-PiGM-Iq(mCherry) | addgene full sequence | sequence record 477226 | Addgene NGS Result
TTCTTTCCTGCGTTATCCCCTGATTCTGTGGATAACCGTATTACCGCCTTTGAGTGAGCTGATACCGCTC
GCCGCAGCCGAACGACCGAGCGCAGCGAGTCAGTGAGCGAGGAAGCGGAAGAGCGCCCAATACGCAAACC
GCCTCTCCCCGCGCGTTGGCCGATTCATTAATGCAGCTGCGCGCTCGCTCGCTCACTGAGGCCGCCCGGG
CAAAGCCCGGGCGTCGGGCGACCTTTGGTCGCCCGCTCAGYGGGCACGCKRGGCKWAM
[41 nt withheld, positions 269-309]
CCCATTCGCCATTCAGGCTGCGCAACTGTTGGGAAGGGCGATCGGTGCGGGCCTCTTCGCTATTACGCCA
GCTGCGCGCTCGCTCGCTCACTGAGGCCGCCCGGGCAAAGCCCGGGCGTCGGGCGACCTTTGGTCGCCCG
GCCTCAGTGAGCGAGCGAGCGCGCAGAGAGGGAGTGGCCAACTCCATCACTAGGGGTTCCTTGTAGTTAA
TGATTAACCCGCCATGCTACTTATCTACGTAGCCATGCTCTAGGAAGATCTCTGCAGAGGGCCCTGCGTA
TGAGTGCAAGTGGGTTTTAGGACCAGGATGAGGCGGGGTGGGGGTGCCTACCTGACGACCGACCCCGACC
CACTGGACAAGCACCCAACCCCCATTCCCCAAATTGCGCATCCCCTATCAGAGAGGGGGAGGGGAAACAG
GATGCGGCGAGGCGCGTGCGCACTGCCAGCTTCAGCACCGCGGACAGTGCCTTCGCCCCCGCCTGGCGGC
GCGCGCCACCGCCGCCTCAGCACTGAAGGCGCGCTGACGTCACTCGCCGGTCCCCCGCAAACTCCCCTTC
CCGGCCACCTTGGTCGCGTCCGCGCCGCCGCCGGCCCAGCCGGACCGCACCACGCGAGGCGCGAGATAGG
GGGGCACGGGCGCGACCATCTGCGCTGCGGCGCCGGCGACTCAGCGCTGCCTCAGTCTGCGGTGGGCAGC
GGAGGAGTCGTGTCGTGCCTGAGAGCGCAGTCGAATTCAAGCTTGGGATCCATGACTCCTGGGAAGCCCA
AAACTGGCAAGAAAAGCAAACAGCAAACTTTTATCAAGCCTTCTCCTGAGGAAGCGCTGCTCTGGGCAGA
AGCATTTGATGAACTGCTGGCCAGCAAATATGGGCTTGCTGCATTCAGAGCGTTTTTAAAGTCCGAGTTC
TGTGAAGAAAATATTGAATTCTGGTTGGCTTGCGAAGACTTCAAGAAAACCAAATCACCACAGAAACTGT
CCTCAAAAGCAAGGAAAATATACACCGACTTCATCGAGAAGGAAGCTCCCAAAGAGATAAACATAGACTT
TCAAACAAAAACTCTGATTGCCCAAAATATCCAAGAGGCTACAAGTGGCTGCTTCACCACAGCGCAGAAG
AGGGTGTACAGCCTGATGGAGAACAACTCTTATCCTCGTTTCTTGGAATCAGAATTTTATCAGGACTTGT
GTAAAAAGCCACAGATCACCACGGAGCCCCATGCTACAACCGGTGGCGGCAGTGGTGGCGGCAGCATGAA
GATGGACAAGAAGACAATTGTCTGGTTTCGCAGGGACCTGAGAATCGAAGATAACCCCGCATTGGCAGCA
GCAGCCCATGAGGGTTCTGTGTTCCCTGTCTTCATTTGGTGTCCAGAGGAGGAGGGACAGTTCTACCCTG
GCCGGGCCAGCAGATGGTGGATGAAGCAGTCCTTGGCTCACCTGTCACAGAGTCTCAAGGCACTGGGCTC
CGATCTGACGTTGATTAAGACCCACAACACGATTAGCGCAATTCTGGACTGCATCCGGGTGACCGGCGCA
ACAAAAGTGGTTTTCAACCACCTCTACGACCCAGTTAGCCTTGTGCGGGACCATACCGTCAAGGAGAAAT
TGGTGGAGCGGGGCATCAGTGTGCAGTCTTACAATGGCGACCTGTTGTATGAACCATGGGAAATTTATTG
TGAGAAAGGCAAGCCTTTCACTAGCTTCAATTCTTACTGGAAAAAATGTCTGGACATGAGTATCGAAAGC
GTGATGCTTCCCCCCCCCTGGCGGCTGATGCCAATTACTGCCGCCGCTGAGGCAATCTGGGCATGTAGCA
TCGAAGAGTTGGGTCTGGAGAATGAGGCTGAGAAGCCAAGTAACGCCCTGCTGACTCGCGCATGGTCCCC
AGGATGGTCAAACGCAGACAAACTTCTGAACGAGTTCATTGAAAAGCAGCTGATTGACTACGCTAAGAAC
TCCAAAAAAGTCGTTGGAAACTCAACAAGCCTCTTGAGCCCTTACCTGCACTTTGGCGAGATCTCTGTTC
GGCACGTGTTCCAGTGCGCCCGGATGAAGCAGATAATCTGGGCAAGAGACAAAAACAGTGAGGGAGAGGA
GTCTGCCGATTTGTTCCTGAGAGGCATCGGACTCCGGGAGTACAGCCGCTACATTTGTTTTAACTTCCCT
TTCACCCACGAACAGAGCCTCTTGTCTCACCTGCGCTTCTTCCCATGGGACGCAGATGTTGATAAATTCA
AGGCTTGGCGACAGGGGCGCACCGGGTATCCACTTGTCGACGCTGGCATGAGGGAGCTGTGGGCCACGGG
GTGGATGCATAATAGGATCAGAGTGATTGTGTCTTCTTTCGCCGTCAAGTTCTTGTTGCTCCCATGGAAA
TGGGGCATGAAGTACTTCTGGGACACGCTGCTGGACGCTGACCTTGAGTGCGACATTCTTGGGTGGCAGT
ACATTTCCGGATCTATTCCTGATGGGCACGAACTCGATAGGCTCGACAACCCCGCTTTGCAGGGGGCTAA
ATACGACCCAGAAGGGGAATACATCCGCCAGTGGCTCCCCGAGCTGGCAAGGCTGCCTACCGAGTGGATT
CATCATCCCTGGGACGCACCGTTGACTGTTTTGAAGGCAAGCGGCGTAGAGTTGGGTACCAATTACGCAA
AGCCTATCGTCGATATTGACACCGCAAGGGAGCTGCTGGCAAAGGCTATCTCTAGGACACGGGAGGCCCA
AATTATGATCGGCGCCGCCTCAGGAGGAGGCTCAGGAGGAGGAGGCGCGGGAGCTAGCGGAGGTGGATCT
GGTGGCGGTGAGGGCAGAGGAAGTCTTCTAACATGCGGTGACGTGGAGGAGAATCCCGGCCCTCGTACGG
GCGGCAGTGGTGGCGGCAGCATGAATGGCGCCATCGGTGGCGACCTTCTCCTGAACTTTCCAGACATGAG
CGTTCTTGAGCGACAGAGGGCTCATCTCAAATACCTGAACCCGACGTTCGATAGTCCCTTGGCTGGATTC
TTTGCTGATTCTTCTATGATTACCGGCGGCGAAATGGATTCTTATCTGAGTACTGCTGGTTTGAACCTGC
CTATGATGTACGGAGAGACCACAGTGGAGGGAGATAGCAGACTGTCCATCTCCCCAGAGACCACGCTGGG
CACAGGAAACTTCAAAGCAGCCAAGTTTGATACAGAGACCAAAGACTGTAATGAAGCCGCTAAAAAGATG
ACCATGAACCGGGACGATCTTGTGGAAGAGGGCGAGGAAGAGAAGTCAAAGATTACAGAACAGAACAATG
GTTCCACCAAGTCAATCAAAAAAATGAAGCACAAGGCCAAAAAAGAGGAAAATAATTTTTCCAACGATTC
CAGCAAAGTGACAAAGGAACTGGAGAAGACCGACTACATTGGAGGAGGAGGCGCGGGAATCGATATGGTG
AGCAAGGGCGAGGAGGATAACATGGCCATCATCAAGGAGTTCATGCGCTTCAAGGTGCACATGGAGGGCT
CCGTGAACGGCCACGAGTTCGAGATCGAGGGCGAGGGCGAGGGCCGCCCCTACGAGGGCACCCAGACCGC
CAAGCTGAAGGTGACCAAGGGTGGCCCCCTGCCCTTCGCCTGGGACATCCTGTCCCCTCAGTTCATGTAC
GGCTCCAAGGCCTACGTGAAGCACCCCGCCGACATCCCCGACTACTTGAAGCTGTCCTTCCCCGAGGGCT
TCAAGTGGGAGCGCGTGATGAACTTCGAGGACGGCGGCGTGGTGACCGTGACCCAGGACTCCTCCCTGCA
GGACGGCGAGTTCATCTACAAGGTGAAGCTGCGCGGCACCAACTTCCCCTCCGACGGCCCCGTAATGCAG
AAGAAGACCATGGGCTGGGAGGCCTCCTCCGAGCGGATGTACCCCGAGGACGGCGCCCTGAAGGGCGAGA
TCAAGCAGAGGCTGAAGCTGAAGGACGGCGGCCACTACGACGCTGAGGTCAAGACCACCTACAAGGCCAA
GAAGCCCGTGCAGCTGCCCGGCGCCTACAACGTCAACATCAAGTTGGACATCACCTCCCACAACGAGGAC
TACACCATCGTGGAACAGTACGAACGCGCCGAGGGCCGCCACTCCACCGGCGGCATGGACGAGCTGTACA
AGGATAGTGCTGGTAGTGAATTCGGTAAAAAGAAGAAAAAGAAGTCAAAGACAAAGTGTGTAATTATGTA
ATCTAGAATAATCAACCTCTGGATTACAAAATTTGTGAAAGATTGACTGGTATTCTTAACTATGTTGCTC
CTTTTACGCTATGTGGATACGCTGCTTTAATGCCTTTGTATCATGCTATTGCTTCCCGTATGGCTTTCAT
TTTCTCCTCCTTGTATAAATCCTGGTTAGTTCTTGCCACGGCGGAACTCATCGCCGCCTGCCTTGCCCGC
TGCTGGACAGGGGCTCGGCTGTTGGGCACTGACAATTCCGTGGTGTTTATTTGTGAAATTTGTGATGCTA
TTGCTTTATTTGTAACCATCACTAGTTAGGCTTTATTTGTGAAATTTGTGATGCTATTGCTTTATTTGTA
ACCATTATAAGCTGCAATAAACAAGTTAACAACAACAATTGCATTCATTTTATGTTTCAGGTTCAGGGGG
AGATGTGGGAGGTTTTTTAAAATCGATAAGGATCTTCCTAGAGCATGGCTACGTAGATAAGTAGCATGGC
GGGTTAATCATTAACTACAAGGAACCCCTAGTGATGGAGTTGGCCACTCCCTCTCTGCGCGCTCGCTCGC
TCACTGAGGCCGGGCGACCAAAGGTCGCCCGACGCCCGGGCTTTGCCCGGGCGGCCTCAGTGAGCGAGCG
AGCGCGCAGCTGCATTAATGAATCGGCCAACGCGCGGGGAGAGGCGGKTTGCGTATTGGGMGCTCTTCCG
CCTCCCGGKCWYTGCCCGGGCGGCCTCAGTGAGCGAGCGAGCGCGCAGCTGGCGTAATAGCGAAGAGGCC
CGCACCGATCGCCCTTCCCAACAGTTGCGCAGCCTGAATGGCGAATGGG
[124 nt withheld, positions 5329-5452]
C
[91 nt withheld, positions 5454-5544]
A
[49 nt withheld, positions 5546-5594]
CCTTTGACGTTGGAGTCCACGTTCTTT
[37 nt withheld, positions 5622-5658]
ACCCTATCTCGGTCTATTCTTTTGATTTATAAGGGATTTTGCCGATTTCGGCCTATTGGTTAAAAAATGA
GCTGATTTAACAAAAATTTAACGCGAATTTTAACAAAATATTAACGCTTACAATTTAGGTGGCACTTTTC
GGGGAAATGTGCGCGGAACCCCTATTTGTTTATTTTTCTAAATACATTCAAATATGTATCCGCTCATGAG
ACAATAACCCTGATAAATGCTTCAATAATATTGAAAAAGGAAGAGTATGAGTATTCAACATTTCCGTGTC
GCCCTTATTCCCTTTTTTGCGGCATTTTGCCTTCCTGTTTTTGCTCACCCAGAAACGCTGGTGAAAGTAA
AAGATGCTGAAGATCAGTTGGGTGCACGAGTGGGTTACATCGAACTGGATCTCAACAGCGGTAAGATCCT
TGAGAGTTTTCGCCCCGAAGAACGTTTTCCAATGATGAGCACTTTTAAAGTTCTGCTATGTGGCGCGGTA
TTATCCCGTATTGACGCCGGGCAAGAGCAACTCGGTCGCCGCATACACTATTCTCAGAATGACTTGGTTG
AGTACTCACCAGTCACAGAAAAGCATCTTACGGATGGCATGACAGTAAGAGAATTATGCAGTGCTGCCAT
AACCATGAGTGATAACACTGCGGCCAACTTACTTCTGACAACGATCGGAGGACCGAAGGAGCTAACCGCT
TTTTTGCACAACATGGGGGATCATGTAACTCGCCTTGATCGTTGGGAACCGGAGCTGAATGAAGCCATAC
CAAACGACGAGCGTGACACCACGATGCCTGTAGCAATGGCAACAACGTTGCGCAAACTATTAACTGGCGA
ACTACTTACTCTAGCTTCCCGGCAACAATTAATAGACTGGATGGAGGCGGATAAAGTTGCAGGACCACTT
CTGCGCTCGGCCCTTCCGGCTGGCTGGTTTATTGCTGATAAATCTGGAGCCGGTGAGCGTGGGTCTCGCG
GTATCATTGCAGCACTGGGGCCAGATGGTAAGCCCTCCCGTATCGTAGTTATCTACACGACGGGGAGTCA
GGCAACTATGGATGAACGAAATAGACAGATCGCTGAGATAGGTGCCTCACTGATTAAGCATTGGTAACTG
TCAGACCAAGTTTACTCATATATACTTTAGATTGATTTAAAACTTCATTTTTAATTTAAAAGGATCTAGG
TGAAGATCCTTTTTGATAATCTCATGACCAAAATCCCTTAACGTGAGTTTTCGTTCCACTGAGCGTCAGA
CCCCGTAGAAAAGATCAAAGGATCTTCTTGAGATCCTTTTTTTCTGCGCGTAATCTGCTGCTTGCAAACA
AAAAAACCACCGCTACCAGCGGTGGTTTGTTTGCCGGATCAAGAGCTACCAACTCTTTTTCCGAAGGTAA
CTGGCTTCAGCAGAGCGCAGATACCAAATACTGTTCTTCTAGTGTAGCCGTAGTTAGGCCACCACTTCAA
GAACTCTGTAGCACCGCCTACATACCTCGCTCTGCTAATCCTGTTACCAGTGGCTGCTGCCAGTGGCGAT
AAGTCGTGTCTTACCGGGTTGGACTCAAGACGATAGTTACCGGATAAGGCGCAGCGGTCGGGCTGAACGG
GGGGTTCGTGCACACAGCCCAGCTTGGAGCGAACGACCTACACCGAACTGAGATACCTACAGCGTGAGCT
ATGAGAAAGCGCCACGCTTCCCGAAGGGAGAAAGGCGGACAGGTATCCGGTAAGCGGCAGGGTCGGAACA
GGAGAGCGCACGAGGGAGCTTCCAGGGGGAAACGCCTGGTATCTTTATAGTCCTGTCGGGTTTCGCCACC
TCTGACTTGAGCGTCGATTTTTGTGATGCTCGTCAGGGGGGCGGAGCCTATGGAAAAACGCCAGCAACGC
GGCCTTTTTACGGTTCCTGGCCTTTTGCTGGCCTTTTGCTCACATG
